Addgene plasmid #20460: pWZL Neo Myr Flag PAK4
Depositing lab: William Hahn & Jean Zhao. Depositing organization: Dana-Farber Cancer Institute. Publication: Integrative Genomic Approaches Identify IKBKE as a Breast Cancer Oncogene (Kinase Library Clones). Boehm JS, Zhao JJ, Yao J, Kim SY, Firestein R, Dunn IF, Sjostrom SK, Garraway LA, Weremowicz S, Richardson AL, Greulich H, Stewart CJ, Mulvey LA, Shen RR, Ambrogio L, Hirozane-Kishikawa T, Hill DE, Vidal M, Meyerson M, Grenier JK, Hinkle G, Root DE, Roberts TM, Lander ES, Polyak K, Hahn WC. Cell. 2007 Jun 15. 129(6):1065-1079. 10.1016/j.cell.2007.03.052 PubMed 17574021.
Backbone
  Vector backbone: pWZL-Neo-Myr-Flag-DEST
  Backbone manufacturer: William Hahn Lab (available at Addgene, #15300)
  Vector type: Mammalian Expression, Retroviral
  Selectable markers: Neomycin (select with G418)
Growth in bacteria
  Bacterial resistance: Ampicillin, 100 μg/mL
  Growth temperature: 37°C
  Growth strain: Stbl3
  Growth instructions: Stbl3 cells to prevent recombination.
  Copy number: Unknown
Gene/Insert
  Gene/Insert name: PAK4 (alt name: p21 protein (Cdc42/Rac)-activated kinase 4)
  Species: H. sapiens (human)
  Entrez Gene: PAK4
  Tag / fusion protein: Myr (N terminal on backbone); Flag (N terminal on backbone)
  Cloning method: Gateway Cloning
  Sequencing primers: 5′ pWZL-Fwd (GAA CCT CCT CGT TCG ACC); 3′ pWZL-Rev (TTC CGG GCC CTC ACA TTG)
Resource information
  A portion of this plasmid was derived from a plasmid made by: 3-B4
Terms and licenses: Academic/Nonprofit Terms; Industry Terms: Not Available to Industry
Depositor comments: ORFs were cloned into Gateway compatible pEntry vectors. An LR recombination reaction was performed to move the ORF to pWZL-Neo-Myr-Flag DEST such that the ORF would have 5' myristoylation and flag tags. This plasmid is part of a kinase library, and the gene has been verified, but has not been fully sequenced for minor mutations. Please see the following link for plasmids from this article that are not part of the kinase library http://www.addgene.org/pubmed/17574021
How to cite: pWZL Neo Myr Flag PAK4 was a gift from William Hahn & Jean Zhao (Addgene plasmid # 20460 ; http://n2t.net/addgene:20460 ; RRID:Addgene_20460)
