[The description below was written by a language model from this plasmid's Addgene catalogue record.]
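Description:
pWZL Neo Myr Flag PAK4 is a retroviral mammalian expression plasmid carrying the human PAK4 open reading frame (p21 protein (Cdc42/Rac)-activated kinase 4) in the pWZL-Neo-Myr-Flag-DEST backbone. It is propagated in bacteria under ampicillin selection, in a recombination-deficient strain chosen to limit rearrangement, a common precaution for vectors with repeated retroviral sequences. In mammalian cells, a neomycin resistance marker allows transduced or transfected populations to be selected with G418. The record has no feature table and does not name the promoter driving the insert, the origin of replication or the copy number.

The PAK4 ORF was first cloned into a Gateway entry vector and then moved into the destination backbone by an LR recombination reaction. This places it downstream of, and in frame with, a myristoylation signal and a Flag epitope encoded by the backbone. The N-terminal myristoylation sequence directs lipid modification and membrane targeting of the fusion protein, a strategy generally used to promote kinase activation independently of upstream signals. The Flag tag allows detection or immunoprecipitation of the expressed protein.

The construct belongs to a library of myristoylated, Flag-tagged human kinase clones assembled for a study that used integrative genomic approaches to identify breast cancer oncogenes. It suits retroviral delivery and stable expression of membrane-targeted PAK4 in gain-of-function experiments. The depositors state that the identity of the gene was verified, but the clone was not fully sequenced, so minor mutations cannot be excluded.
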