>Addgene plasmid #20460 | pWZL Neo Myr Flag PAK4 | addgene partial sequence | sequence record 26283 | 20460 with pWZL-Fwd
CTCCTTCTCTAGGCGCCGGCCGGATCCAGAATTCGCCACCATGGGGTCTTCAAAATCTAAACCAAAGGAC
CCCAGCCAGCGCCGGCGCAGGATCCGAGGTTACCTTGACTACAAAGACGATGACGACAAGCAATTGACAA
GTTTGTACAAAAAAGTTGGCATGTTTGGGAAGAGGAAGAAGCGGGTGGAGATCTCCGCGCCGTCCAACTT
CGAGCACCGCGTGCACACGGGCTTCGACCAGCACGAGCAGAAGTTCACGGGGCTGCCCCGCCAGTGGCAG
AGCCTGATCGAGGAGTCGGCTCGCCGGCCCAAGCCCCTCGTCGACCCCGCCTGCATCACCTCCATCCAGC
CCGGGGCCCCCAAGACCATCGTGCGGGGCAGCAAAGGTGCCAAAGATGGGGCCCTCACGCTGCTGCTGGA
CGAGTTTGAGAACATGTCGGTGACACGCTCCAACTCCCTGCGGAGAGACAGCCCGCCGCCGCCCGCCCGT
GCCCGCCAGGAAAATGGGATGCCAGAGGAGCCGGCCACCACGGCCAGAGGGGGCCCAGGGAAGGCAGGCA
GCCGAGGCCGGTTCGCCGGTCACAGCGAGGCGGGTGGCGGCAGTGGTGACAGGCGACGGGCGGGGCCAGA
GAAGANGCCCAAGTCTTCCANGNAGGGCTC
